>Addgene plasmid #106116 | pLenti_C_Myc_DDK_IRES_Puro_PRKRA_delta12 | addgene full sequence | sequence record 234791 | Addgene NGS Result
TTCAAAATTTTCGGGTTTATTACAGGGACAGCAGAGATCCAGTTTGGTTAGTACCGGGCCCGCTCTAGAC
ATGTCCAATATGACCGCCATGTTGACATTGATTATTGACTAGTTATTAATAGTAATCAATTACGGGGTCA
TTAGTTCATAGCCCATATATGGAGTTCCGCGTTACATAACTTACGGTAAATGGCCCGCCTGGCTGACCGC
CCAACGACCCCCGCCCATTGACGTCAATAATGACGTATGTTCCCATAGTAACGCCAATAGGGACTTTCCA
TTGACGTCAATGGGTGGAGTATTTACGGTAAACTGCCCACTTGGCAGTACATCAAGTGTATCATATGCCA
AGTCCGCCCCCTATTGACGTCAATGACGGTAAATGGCCCGCCTGGCATTATGCCCAGTACATGACCTTAC
GGGACTTTCCTACTTGGCAGTACATCTACGTATTAGTCATCGCTATTACCATGGTGATGCGGTTTTGGCA
GTACACCAATGGGCGTGGATAGCGGTTTGACTCACGGGGATTTCCAAGTCTCCACCCCATTGACGTCAAT
GGGAGTTTGTTTTGGCACCAAAATCAACGGGACTTTCCAAAATGTCGTAATAACCCCGCCCCGTTGACGC
AAATGGGCGGTAGGCGTGTACGGTGGGAGGTCTATATAAGCAGAGCTCGTTTAGTGAACCGTCAGAATTT
TGTAATACGACTCACTATAGGGCGGCCGGGAATTCGTCGACTGGATCCATGAATATTTCTCCAGAGAACC
ACATTTCTTTAACAAATGTAGTAGGACATTCTTTAGGATGTACTTGGCATTCCTTGAGGAATTCTCCTGG
TGAAAAGATCAACTTACTGAAAAGAAGCCTCCTTAGTATTCCAAATACAGATTACATCCAGCTGCTTAGT
GAAATTGCCAAGGAACAAGGTTTTAATATAACATATTTGGATATAGATGAACTGAGCGCCAATGGACAAT
ATCAATGTCTTGCTGAACTGTCCACCAGCCCCATCACAGTCTGTCATGGCTCCGGTATCTCCTGTGGCAA
TGCACAAAGTGATGCAGCTCACAATGCTTTGCAGTATTTAAAGATAATAGCAGAAAGAAAGACGCGTACG
CGGCCGCTCGAGCAGAAACTCATCTCAGAAGAGGATCTGGCAGCAAATGATATCCTGGATTACAAGGATG
ACGACGATAAGGTTTAAACCTAGGCGTAGCGGCCGCAAATTCCGCCCCTCTCCCTCCCCCCCCCCTAACG
TTACTGGCCGAAGCCGCTTGGAATAAGGCCGGTGTGCGTTTGTCTATATGTTATTTTCCACCATATTGCC
GTCTTTTGGCAATGTGAGGGCCCGGAAACCTGGCCCTGTCTTCTTGACGAGCATTCCTAGGGGTCTTTCC
CCTCTCGCCAAAGGAATGCAAGGTCTGTTGAATGTCGTGAAGGAAGCAGTTCCTCTGGAAGCTTCTTGAA
GACAAACAACGTCTGTAGCGACCCTTTGCAGGCAGCGGAACCCCCCACCTGGCGACAGGTGCCTCTGCGG
CCAAAAGCCACGTGTATAAGATACACCTGCAAAGGCGGCACAACCCCAGTGCCACGTTGTGAGTTGGATA
GTTGTGGAAAGAGTCAAATGGCTCTCCTCAAGCGTATTCAACAAGGGGCTGAAGGATGCCCAGAAGGTAC
CCCATTGTATGGGATCTGATCTGGGGCCTCGGTGCACATGCTTTACATGTGTTTAGTCGAGGTTAAAAAA
ACGTCTAGGCCCCCCGAACCACGGGGACGTGGTTTTCCTTTGAAAAACACGATGATAATATGACCGAGTA
CAAGCCCACGGTGCGCCTCGCCACCCGCGACGACGTCCCCCGGGCAGTACGCACCCTCGCCGCCGCGTTC
GCCGACTACCCCGCCACGCGCCACACCGTCGATCCAGACCGCCACATCGAGCGGGTCACCGAGCTGCAAG
AACTCTTCCTCACGCGCGTCGGGCTCGACATCGGCAAGGTGTGGGTCGCGGACGACGGCGCCGCGGTGGC
GGTCTGGACCACGCCGGAGAGCGTCGAAGCGGGGGCGGTGTTCGCCGAGATCGGCCCGCGCATGGCCGAG
TTGAGCGGTTCCCGGCTGGCCGCGCAGCAACAGATGGAAGGCCTCCTGGCGCCGCACCGGCCCAAGGAGC
CCGCGTGGTTCCTGGCCACCGTCGGCGTCTCGCCCGACCACCAGGGCAAGGGTCTGGGCAGCGCCGTCGT
GCTCCCCGGAGTGGAGGCGGCCGAGCGCGCCGGGGTGCCCGCCTTCCTGGAGACCTCCGCGCCCCGCAAC
CTCCCCTTCTACGAGCGGCTCGGCTTCACCGTCACCGCCGACGTCGAGGTGCCCGAAGGACCGCGCACCT
GGTGCATGACCCGCAAGCCCGGTGCCTGATGTACAAGTAGGATTCGTCGAGGGACCTAATAACTTCGTAT
AGCATACATTATACGAAGTTATACATGTTTAAGGGTTCCGGTTCCACTAGGTACAATTCGATATCAAGCT
TATCGATAATCAACCTCTGGATTACAAAATTTGTGAAAGATTGACTGGTATTCTTAACTATGTTGCTCCT
TTTACGCTATGTGGATACGCTGCTTTAATGCCTTTGTATCATGCTATTGCTTCCCGTATGGCTTTCATTT
TCTCCTCCTTGTATAAATCCTGGTTGCTGTCTCTTTATGAGGAGTTGTGGCCCGTTGTCAGGCAACGTGG
CGTGGTGTGCACTGTGTTTGCTGACGCAACCCCCACTGGTTGGGGCATTGCCACCACCTGTCAGCTCCTT
TCCGGGACTTTCGCTTTCCCCCTCCCTATTGCCACGGCGGAACTCATCGCCGCCTGCCTTGCCCGCTGCT
GGACAGGGGCTCGGCTGTTGGGCACTGACAATTCCGTGGTGTTGTCGGGGAAATCATCGTCCTTTCCTTG
GCTGCTCGCCTGTGTTGCCACCTGGATTCTGCGCGGGACGTCCTTCTGCTACGTCCCTTCGGCCCTCAAT
CCAGCGGACCTTCCTTCCCGCGGCCTGCTGCCGGCTCTGCGGCCTCTTCCGCGTCTTCGCCTTCGCCCTC
AGACGAGTCGGATCTCCCTTTGGGCCGCCTCCCCGCATCGATACCGTCGACCTCGATCGAGACCTAGAAA
AACATGGAGCAATCACAAGTAGCAATACAGCAGCTACCAATGCTGATTGTGCCTGGCTAGAAGCACAAGA
GGAGGAGGAGGTGGGTTTTCCAGTCACACCTCAGGTACCTTTAAGACCAATGACTTACAAGGCAGCTGTA
GATCTTAGCCACTTTTTAAAAGAAAAGGGGGGACTGGAAGGGCTAATTCACTCCCAACGAAGACAAGATA
TCCTTGATCTGTGGATCTACCACACACAAGGCTACTTCCCTGATTGGCAGAACTACACACCAGGGCCAGG
GATCAGATATCCACTGACCTTTGGATGGTGCTACAAGCTAGTACCAGTTGAGCAAGAGAAGGTAGAAGAA
GCCAATGAAGGAGAGAACACCCGCTTGTTACACCCTGTGAGCCTGCATGGGATGGATGACCCGGAGAGAG
AAGTATTAGAGTGGAGGTTTGACAGCCGCCTAGCATTTCATCACATGGCCCGAGAGCTGCATCCGGACTG
TACTGGGTCTCTCTGGTTAGACCAGATCTGAGCCTGGGAGCTCTCTGGCTAACTAGGGAACCCACTGCTT
AAGCCTCAATAAAGCTTGCCTTGAGTGCTTCAAGTAGTGTGTGCCCGTCTGTTGTGTGACTCTGGTAACT
AGAGATCCCTCAGACCCTTTTAGTCAGTGTGGAAAATCTCTAGCAGCATGTGAGCAAAAGGCCAGCAAAA
GGCCAGGAACCGTAAAAAGGCCGCGTTGCTGGCGTTTTTCCATAGGCTCCGCCCCCCTGACGAGCATCAC
AAAAATCGACGCTCAAGTCAGAGGTGGCGAAACCCGACAGGACTATAAAGATACCAGGCGTTTCCCCCTG
GAAGCTCCCTCGTGCGCTCTCCTGTTCCGACCCTGCCGCTTACCGGATACCTGTCCGCCTTTCTCCCTTC
GGGAAGCGTGGCGCTTTCTCATAGCTCACGCTGTAGGTATCTCAGTTCGGTGTAGGTCGTTCGCTCCAAG
CTGGGCTGTGTGCACGAACCCCCCGTTCAGCCCGACCGCTGCGCCTTATCCGGTAACTATCGTCTTGAGT
CCAACCCGGTAAGACACGACTTATCGCCACTGGCAGCAGCCACTGGTAACAGGATTAGCAGAGCGAGGTA
TGTAGGCGGTGCTACAGAGTTCTTGAAGTGGTGGCCTAACTACGGCTACACTAGAAGAACAGTATTTGGT
ATCTGCGCTCTGCTGAAGCCAGTTACCTTCGGAAAAAGAGTTGGTAGCTCTTGATCCGGCAAACAAACCA
CCGCTGGTAGCGGTGGTTTTTTTGTTTGCAAGCAGCAGATTACGCGCAGAAAAAAAGGATCTCAAGAAGA
TCCTTTGATCTTTTCTACGGGGTCTGACGCTCAGTGGAACGAAAACTCACGTTAAGGGATTTTGGTCATG
ATTACGCCCCGCCCTGCCACTCATCGCAGTACTGTTGTAATTCATTAAGCATTCTGCCGACATGGAAGCC
ATCACAAACGGCATGATGAACCTGAATCGCCAGCGGCATCAGCACCTTGTCGCCTTGCGTATAATATTTG
CCCATGGTGAAAACGGGGGCGAAGAAGTTGTCCATATTGGCCACGTTTAAATCAAAACTGGTGAAACTCA
CCCAGGGATTGGCTGAGACGAAAAACATATTCTCAATAAACCCTTTAGGGAAATAGGCCAGGTTTTCACC
GTAACACGCCACATCTTGCGAATATATGTGTAGAAACTGCCGGAAATCGTCGTGGTATTCACTCCAGAGC
GATGAAAACGTTTCAGTTTGCTCATGGAAAACGGTGTAACAAGGGTGAACACTATCCCATATCACCAGCT
CACCGTCTTTCATTGCCATACGGAACTCCGGATGAGCATTCATCAGGCGGGCAAGAATGTGAATAAAGGC
CGGATAAAACTTGTGCTTATTTTTCTTTACGGTCTTTAAAAAGGCCGTAATATCCAGCTGAACGGTCTGG
TTATAGGTACATTGAGCAACTGACTGAAATGCCTCAAAATGTTCTTTACGATGCCATTGGGATATATCAA
CGGTGGTATATCCAGTGATTTTTTTCTCCATACTCTTCCTTTTTCAATATTATTGAAGCATTTATCAGGG
TTATTGTCTCATGAGCGGATACATATTTGAATGTATTTAGAAAAATAAACAAATAGGGGTTCCGCGCACA
TTTCCCCGAAAAGTGCCACCTGACGTCGACGGATCGGGAGATCTCCCGATCCCCTATGGTGCACTCTCAG
TACAATCTGCTCTGATGCCGCATAGTTAAGCCAGTATCTGCTCCCTGCTTGTGTGTTGGAGGTCGCTGAG
TAGTGCGCGAGCAAAATTTAAGCTACAACAAGGCAAGGCTTGACCGACAATTGCATGAAGAATCTGCTTA
GGGTTAGGCGTTTTGCGCTGCTTCGCGATGTACGGGCCAGATATCGCGTTGACATTGATTATTGACTAGT
TATTAATAGTAATCAATTACGGGGTCATTAGTTCATAGCCCATATATGGAGTTCCGCGTTACATAACTTA
CGGTAAATGGCCCGCCTGGCTGACCGCCCAACGACCCCCGCCCATTGACGTCAATAATGACGTATGTTCC
CATAGTAACGCCAATAGGGACTTTCCATTGACGTCAATGGGTGGAGTATTTACGGTAAACTGCCCACTTG
GCAGTACATCAAGTGTATCATATGCCAAGTACGCCCCCTATTGACGTCAATGACGGTAAATGGCCCGCCT
GGCATTATGCCCAGTACATGACCTTATGGGACTTTCCTACTTGGCAGTACATCTACGTATTAGTCATCGC
TATTACCATGGTGATGCGGTTTTGGCAGTACATCAATGGGCGTGGATAGCGGTTTGACTCACGGGGATTT
CCAAGTCTCCACCCCATTGACGTCAATGGGAGTTTGTTTTGGCACCAAAATCAACGGGACTTTCCAAAAT
GTCGTAACAACTCCGCCCCATTGACGCAAATGGGCGGTAGGCGTGTACGGTGGGAGGTCTATATAAGCAG
CGCGTTTTGCCTGTACTGGGTCTCTCTGGTTAGACCAGATCTGAGCCTGGGAGCTCTCTGGCTAACTAGG
GAACCCACTGCTTAAGCCTCAATAAAGCTTGCCTTGAGTGCTTCAAGTAGTGTGTGCCCGTCTGTTGTGT
GACTCTGGTAACTAGAGATCCCTCAGACCCTTTTAGTCAGTGTGGAAAATCTCTAGCAGTGGCGCCCGAA
CAGGGACTTGAAAGCGAAAGGGAAACCAGAGGAGCTCTCTCGACGCAGGACTCGGCTTGCTGAAGCGCGC
ACGGCAAGAGGCGAGGGGCGGCGACTGGTGAGTACGCCAAAAATTTTGACTAGCGGAGGCTAGAAGGAGA
GAGATGGGTGCGAGAGCGTCAGTATTAAGCGGGGGAGAATTAGATCGCGATGGGAAAAAATTCGGTTAAG
GCCAGGGGGAAAGAAAAAATATAAATTAAAACATATAGTATGGGCAAGCAGGGAGCTAGAACGATTCGCA
GTTAATCCTGGCCTGTTAGAAACATCAGAAGGCTGTAGACAAATACTGGGACAGCTACAACCATCCCTTC
AGACAGGATCAGAAGAACTTAGATCATTATATAATACAGTAGCAACCCTCTATTGTGTGCATCAAAGGAT
AGAGATAAAAGACACCAAGGAAGCTTTAGACAAGATAGAGGAAGAGCAAAACAAAAGTAAGACCACCGCA
CAGCAAGCGGCCGGCCGCTGATCTTCAGACCTGGAGGAGGAGATATGAGGGACAATTGGAGAAGTGAATT
ATATAAATATAAAGTAGTAAAAATTGAACCATTAGGAGTAGCACCCACCAAGGCAAAGAGAAGAGTGGTG
CAGAGAGAAAAAAGAGCAGTGGGAATAGGAGCTTTGTTCCTTGGGTTCTTGGGAGCAGCAGGAAGCACTA
TGGGCGCAGCGTCAATGACGCTGACGGTACAGGCCAGACAATTATTGTCTGGTATAGTGCAGCAGCAGAA
CAATTTGCTGAGGGCTATTGAGGCGCAACAGCATCTGTTGCAACTCACAGTCTGGGGCATCAAGCAGCTC
CAGGCAAGAATCCTGGCTGTGGAAAGATACCTAAAGGATCAACAGCTCCTGGGGATTTGGGGTTGCTCTG
GAAAACTCATTTGCACCACTGCTGTGCCTTGGAATGCTAGTTGGAGTAATAAATCTCTGGAACAGATTTG
GAATCACACGACCTGGATGGAGTGGGACAGAGAAATTAACAATTACACAAGCTTAATACACTCCTTAATT
GAAGAATCGCAAAACCAGCAAGAAAAGAATGAACAAGAATTATTGGAATTAGATAAATGGGCAAGTTTGT
GGAATTGGTTTAACATAACAAATTGGCTGTGGTATATAAAATTATTCATAATGATAGTAGGAGGCTTGGT
AGGTTTAAGAATAGTTTTTGCTGTACTTTCTATAGTGAATAGAGTTAGGCAGGGATATTCACCATTATCG
TTTCAGACCCACCTCCCAACCCCGAGGGGACCCGACAGGCCCGAAGGAATAGAAGAAGAAGGTGGAGAGA
GAGACAGAGACAGATCCATTCGATTAGTGAACGGATCGGCACTGCGTGCGCCAATTCTGCAGACAAATGG
CAGTATTCATCCACAATTTTAAAAGAAAAGGGGGGATTGGGGGGTACAGTGCAGGGGAAAGAATAGTAGA
CATAATAGCAACAGACATACAAACTAAAGAATTACAAAAACAAATTACAAAAA
Features (pLannotate 1.2.2; 25 found; start..end, strand, type, name):
     94..473     +  enhancer       CMV enhancer: human cytomegalovirus immediate early enhancer
    475..674     +  promoter       CMV promoter: human cytomegalovirus (CMV) immediate early promoter
    703..721     +  promoter       T7 promoter: promoter for bacteriophage T7 RNA polymerase
    752..1111    +  CDS            PRKRA (fragment): PRKRA_HUMAN - Also known as PACT, RAX. Experimental evidence at protein level: Swiss-Prot protein existence level 1. Activates EIF2AK2/PKR in the absence of double-stranded RNA (dsRNA), leading to phosphorylation of EIF2S1/EFI2-alpha and inhibition of translation and induction of apoptosis. Required for siRNA production by DICER1 and for subsequent siRNA-mediated post- transcriptional gene silencing. Does not seem to be required for processing of pre-miRNA to miRNA by DICER1. Promotes UBC9-p53/TP53 association and sumoylation and phosphorylation of p53/TP53 at 'Lys- 386' at 'Ser-392' respectiv
   1178..1202    +  CDS            3xFLAG (fragment): three tandem FLAG® epitope tags
   1346..1808    +  misc_feature   IRES: internal ribosome entry site (IRES) of the encephalomyocarditis virus (EMCV)
   1810..2409    +  CDS            PuroR: puromycin N-acetyltransferase; pac from Streptomyces alboniger; confers resistance to puromycin
   2439..2472    +  protein_bind   loxP: Cre-mediated recombination occurs in the 8-bp core sequence (GCATACAT). Cre recombinase
   2505..2528    +  misc_feature   MCS (fragment): pBluescript multiple cloning site
   2528..3116    +  misc_feature   WPRE: woodchuck hepatitis virus posttranscriptional regulatory element
   3117..3136    +  misc_feature   MCS (fragment): pBluescript multiple cloning site
   3138..3638    +  CDS            nef (fragment): NEF_HV1LA - Experimental evidence at protein level: Swiss-Prot protein existence level 1. Extracellular Nef protein targets CD4(+) T-lymphocytes for apoptosis by interacting with CXCR4 surface receptors. From Human immunodeficiency virus type 1 group M subtype B (isolate Lai) (HIV-1).
   3645..3825    +  LTR            5' LTR (truncated): truncated 5' long terminal repeat (LTR) from HIV-1
   3887..4475    -  rep_origin     ori: high-copy-number ColE1/pMB1/pBR322/pUC origin of replication
   4555..5211    -  CDS            cat: CAT_ECOLX - Experimental evidence at protein level: Swiss-Prot protein existence level 1. This enzyme is an effector of chloramphenicol resistance in bacteria. From Escherichia coli. This protein is used as a marker in many commonly used cloning vectors, such as pACYC184.
   5212..5316    -  promoter       AmpR promoter: bla
   5375..5427    -  misc_feature   bom (fragment): basis of mobility region from pBR322
   5581..5960    +  enhancer       CMV enhancer: human cytomegalovirus immediate early enhancer
   5961..6160    +  promoter       CMV promoter: human cytomegalovirus (CMV) immediate early promoter
   6178..6358    +  LTR            5' LTR (truncated): truncated 5' long terminal repeat (LTR) from HIV-1
   6405..6530    +  misc_feature   HIV-1 Ψ: packaging signal of human immunodeficiency virus type 1
   6514..6852    +  CDS            HIV-1 gag (fragment): gag protein from human immunodeficiency virus 1; gag
   7027..7260    +  misc_feature   RRE: The Rev response element (RRE) of HIV-1 allows for Rev-dependent mRNA export from the nucleus to the cytoplasm.
   7637..7737    +  CDS            Rev (fragment): human immunodeficiency virus 1 (HIV-1) Rev protein; rev; enhances nuclear export of unspliced and incompletely spliced viral mRNAs
   7787..11      +  misc_feature   cPPT/CTS (across the origin): central polypurine tract and central termination sequence of HIV-1
