[The description below was written by a language model from this plasmid's Addgene catalogue record and pLannotate feature annotations shown in this document.]
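Description:
pLenti_C_Myc_DDK_IRES_Puro_PRKRA_delta12 is a lentiviral transfer plasmid for expressing a truncated form of human PRKRA (also called PACT or RAX), the double-stranded-RNA-binding protein that activates the kinase EIF2AK2/PKR. It is built on the pLenti_C_Myc_DDK_IRES_Puro backbone and is maintained in bacteria through a high-copy ColE1/pUC-type origin. Selection is by chloramphenicol, with the cat gene driven by the bla (AmpR) promoter. The sequenced record is 7,893 nt.

The viral genome is transcribed in packaging cells from a CMV enhancer/promoter fused to a truncated HIV-1 5' LTR. This is followed by the Ψ packaging signal with a gag fragment, the Rev response element for Rev-dependent nuclear export, and the cPPT/CTS. An internal CMV enhancer/promoter, with a T7 promoter just downstream, then drives the payload. The annotated PRKRA segment is only about 360 bp, consistent with the recorded truncation, although the record does not define exactly which residues "delta 12" removes. A FLAG-type epitope is annotated downstream of the insert, matching the C-terminal Myc-DDK tag implied by the backbone name; the Myc portion was not separately annotated. An EMCV IRES links the insert to the puromycin N-acetyltransferase gene, so both are translated from one transcript and transduced cells can be selected with puromycin. A single loxP site, the WPRE (which enhances transcript expression), a nef-derived fragment and a truncated LTR at the 3' end complete the cassette.

The stated purpose is lentiviral expression of this PRKRA deletion variant. The associated study concerns regulation of the EIF2AK2-mediated stress response.
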