Addgene plasmid #106116: pLenti_C_Myc_DDK_IRES_Puro_PRKRA_delta12
Purpose: Lentiviral expression of PRKRA delta 12
Depositing lab: Thomas Tuschl. Depositing organization: Rockefeller University. Publication: The TIA1 RNA-Binding Protein Family Regulates EIF2AK2-Mediated Stress Response and Cell Cycle Progression. Meyer C, Garzia A, Mazzola M, Gerstberger S, Molina H, Tuschl T. Mol Cell. 2018 Feb 15;69(4):622-635.e6. doi: 10.1016/j.molcel.2018.01.011. PubMed 29429924.
Backbone
  Vector backbone: pLenti_C_Myc_DDK_IRES_Puro
  Vector type: Lentiviral
Growth in bacteria
  Bacterial resistance: Chloramphenicol, 25 μg/mL
  Growth temperature: 37°C
  Growth strain: NEB Stable
  Copy number: Unknown
Gene/Insert
  Gene/Insert name: PRKRA
  Species: H. sapiens (human)
  Mutation: Truncation
  Entrez Gene: PRKRA (a.k.a. DYT16, HSD14, PACT, RAX)
  Cloning method: Restriction Enzyme; 5′ cloning site unknown (unknown if destroyed); 3′ cloning site unknown (unknown if destroyed)
Terms and licenses: Academic/Nonprofit Terms; Industry Terms: Not Available to Industry
How to cite: pLenti_C_Myc_DDK_IRES_Puro_PRKRA_delta12 was a gift from Thomas Tuschl (Addgene plasmid # 106116 ; http://n2t.net/addgene:106116 ; RRID:Addgene_106116)
